Addgene plasmid #209221: pCAG/ATP11C-b-HA
Purpose: Mammalian expression of ATP11C isoform b
Depositing lab: Hye-Won Shin. Depositing organization: Kyoto University, Graduate School of Pharmaceutical Sciences. Publication: The interaction of ATP11C-b with ezrin contributes to its polarized localization. Inoue H, Takatsu H, Hamamoto A, Takayama M, Nakabuchi R, Muranaka Y, Yagi T, Nakayama K, Shin HW. J Cell Sci. 2021 Oct 15;134(20):jcs258523. doi: 10.1242/jcs.258523. Epub 2021 Oct 18. PubMed 34528675.
Backbone
  Vector backbone: pCAG
  Vector type: Mammalian Expression
Growth in bacteria
  Bacterial resistance: Ampicillin, 100 μg/mL
  Growth temperature: 37°C
  Growth strain: DH5alpha
  Copy number: High Copy
Gene/Insert
  Gene/Insert name: ATP11C isoform b
  Species: H. sapiens (human)
  Entrez Gene: ATP11C (a.k.a. ATPIG, ATPIQ, HACXL)
  Tag / fusion protein: HA (C terminal on insert)
  Cloning method: Gateway Cloning
Terms and licenses: Academic/Nonprofit Terms; Industry Terms: Not Available to Industry
Depositor comments: The plasmid requires co-transfection with Addgene Plasmid 209223 to ensure the cellular localization of the encoded protein (Takatsu et al., 2011, JBC).
How to cite: pCAG/ATP11C-b-HA was a gift from Hye-Won Shin (Addgene plasmid # 209221 ; http://n2t.net/addgene:209221 ; RRID:Addgene_209221)
