[The description below was written by a language model from this plasmid's Addgene catalogue record and pLannotate feature annotations shown in this document.]
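Description:
pCAG/ATP11C-b-HA is a 9.5 kb mammalian expression plasmid built on the pCAG backbone and carrying human ATP11C isoform b with a C-terminal HA epitope tag. It is maintained in E. coli through a high-copy ColE1/pUC-type origin and an ampicillin resistance gene (β-lactamase with its own promoter). The feature table also shows a neomycin/kanamycin phosphotransferase cassette flanked by an HSV thymidine kinase promoter fragment and poly(A) signal, which could in principle support G418 selection of transfected mammalian cells, as well as an SV40 origin of replication and remnants of lac regulatory sequence from the parental backbone.

Expression is driven by the CAG promoter, seen here as the CMV immediate-early enhancer, chicken β-actin promoter fragments and the chimeric chicken β-actin/rabbit β-globin intron, with transcripts terminated by the rabbit β-globin poly(A) signal. The short "HBB" matches on either side of the insert are most likely rabbit β-globin exon sequences belonging to this cassette rather than independent coding regions. The ATP11C open reading frame sits between attB1 and attB2 sites, consistent with its insertion by Gateway recombination. The HA tag is not separately annotated in the feature table but is recorded as being C-terminal on the insert.

ATP11C is the catalytic subunit of a P4-ATPase flippase that moves phosphatidylserine and phosphatidylethanolamine from the outer to the inner leaflet of the plasma membrane. The plasmid is intended for expressing and detecting isoform b in mammalian cells, in the context of work on its ezrin-dependent polarized localization. The depositor notes that co-transfection with a companion plasmid is needed for correct cellular localization of the protein; the record does not state what that plasmid encodes.
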