Features (pLannotate 1.2.2; 29 found; start..end, strand, type, name):
    263..395     +  promoter       HSV TK promoter (fragment): herpes simplex virus thymidine kinase promoter
    400..1203    +  CDS            NeoR/KanR: aminoglycoside phosphotransferase from Tn5; aph(3')-II (or nptII); confers resistance to neomycin, kanamycin, and G418 (Geneticin®)
   1210..1258    +  polyA_signal   HSV TK poly(A) signal: herpes simplex virus thymidine kinase polyadenylation signal (Cole and Stacy, 1985)
   1268..1647    +  enhancer       CMV enhancer: human cytomegalovirus immediate early enhancer
   1649..1770    +  promoter       chicken β-actin promoter (fragment): contains a 21-bp deletion relative to the standard chicken β-actin promoter
   1779..1800    +  promoter       chicken β-actin promoter (fragment): No description available
   1814..1838    +  promoter       chicken β-actin promoter (fragment): No description available
   1842..1862    +  promoter       chicken β-actin promoter (fragment): contains a 21-bp deletion relative to the standard chicken β-actin promoter
   1873..1895    +  promoter       chicken β-actin promoter (fragment): contains a 21-bp deletion relative to the standard chicken β-actin promoter
   1915..1938    +  promoter       chicken β-actin promoter (fragment): contains a 21-bp deletion relative to the standard chicken β-actin promoter
   1953..1980    -  promoter       chicken β-actin promoter (fragment): contains a 21-bp deletion relative to the standard chicken β-actin promoter
   1981..2941    +  intron         chimeric intron (fragment): chimera between introns from chicken β-actin and rabbit β-globin
   2945..3043    +  CDS            HBB (fragment): HBB_COLGU - Experimental evidence at transcript level: Swiss-Prot protein existence level 2. Involved in oxygen transport from the lung to the various peripheral tissues. From Colobus guereza (Mantled guereza) (Eastern black-and-white colobus monkey).
   3037..3061    +  protein_bind   attB1: mutant version of attB; recombination site for the Gateway® BP reaction BP Clonase™
   3097..6393    +  CDS            ATP11C: AT11C_HUMAN - Also known as ATPIG, ATPIQ. Experimental evidence at protein level: Swiss-Prot protein existence level 1. Catalytic component of a P4-ATPase flippase complex which catalyzes the hydrolysis of ATP coupled to the transport of aminophospholipids, phosphatidylserines (PS) and phosphatidylethanolamines (PE), from the outer to the inner leaflet of the plasma membrane (PubMed:25315773, PubMed:32493773, PubMed:24904167, PubMed:26567335). Major PS-flippase in immune cell subsets. In erythrocyte plasma membrane, it is required to maintain PS in the inner leaflet preventing its exposure on
   6467..6491    -  protein_bind   attB2: mutant version of attB; recombination site for the Gateway® BP reaction BP Clonase™
   6565..6639    +  CDS            HBB (fragment): HBB_PONPY - Experimental evidence at transcript level: Swiss-Prot protein existence level 2. Involved in oxygen transport from the lung to the various peripheral tissues. From Pongo pygmaeus (Bornean orangutan).
   6714..6769    +  polyA_signal   β-globin poly(A) signal: rabbit β-globin polyadenylation signal (Gil and Proudfoot, 1987)
   7154..7170    -  protein_bind   lac operator: The lac repressor binds to the lac operator to inhibit transcription in E. coli. This inhibition can be relieved by adding lactose or isopropyl-β-D-thiogalactopyranoside (IPTG). lac repressor encoded by lacI
   7178..7208    -  promoter       lac promoter: promoter for the E. coli lac operon
   7223..7244    -  protein_bind   CAP binding site: CAP binding activates transcription in the presence of cAMP. E. coli catabolite activator protein
   7257..7296    -  CDS            lacI (fragment): lac repressor; lacI; The lac repressor binds to the lac operator to inhibit transcription in E. coli. This inhibition can be relieved by adding lactose or isopropyl-β-D-thiogalactopyranoside (IPTG).
   7303..7325    +  promoter       SV40 promoter (fragment): SV40 enhancer and early promoter
   7349..7484    +  rep_origin     SV40 ori: SV40 origin of replication
   7504..7638    +  polyA_signal   SV40 poly(A) signal: SV40 polyadenylation signal
   7640..7694    -  CDS            lacI (fragment): lac repressor; lacI; The lac repressor binds to the lac operator to inhibit transcription in E. coli. This inhibition can be relieved by adding lactose or isopropyl-β-D-thiogalactopyranoside (IPTG).
   7877..8465    -  rep_origin     ori: high-copy-number ColE1/pMB1/pBR322/pUC origin of replication
   8636..9496    -  CDS            AmpR: β-lactamase; bla; confers resistance to ampicillin, carbenicillin, and related antibiotics
   9497..88      -  promoter       AmpR promoter (across the origin): bla
>Addgene plasmid #209221 | pCAG/ATP11C-b-HA | addgene full sequence | sequence record 413360 | Addgene NGS Result
ATTATTGAAGCATTTATCAGGGTTATTGTCTCATGAGCGGATACATATTTGAATGTATTTAGAAAAATAA
ACAAATAGGGGTTCCGCGCACATTTCCCCGAAAAGTGCCACCTGGGTCGAGCAGTGTGGTTTTCAAGAGG
AAGCAAAAAGCCTCTCCACCCAGGCCTGGAATGTTTCCACCCAATGTCGAGCAGTGTGGTTTTGCAAGAG
GAAGCAAAAAGCCTCTCCACCCAGGCCTGGAATGTTTCCACCCAATGTCGAGCAAACCCCGCCCAGCGTC
TTGTCATTGGCGAATTAATTCGAACACGCAGATGCAGTCGGGGCGGCGCGGTCCCAGGTCCACTTCGCAT
ATTAAGGTGACGCGTGTGGCCTCGAACACCGAGCGACCCTGCAGCCAATATGGGATCGGCCATTGAACAA
GATGGATTGCACGCAGGTTCTCCGGCCGCTTGGGTGGAGAGGCTATTCGGCTATGACTGGGCACAACAGA
CAATCGGCTGCTCTGATGCCGCCGTGTTCCGGCTGTCAGCGCAGGGGCGCCCGGTTCTTTTTGTCAAGAC
CGACCTGTCCGGTGCCCTGAATGAACTGCAGGACGAGGCAGCGCGGCTATCGTGGCTGGCCACGACGGGC
GTTCCTTGCGCAGCTGTGCTCGACGTTGTCACTGAAGCGGGAAGGGACTGGCTGCTATTGGGCGAAGTGC
CGGGGCAGGATCTCCTGTCATCTCACCTTGCTCCTGCCGAGAAAGTATCCATCATGGCTGATGCAATGCG
GCGGCTGCATACGCTTGATCCGGCTACCTGCCCATTCGACCACCAAGCGAAACATCGCATCGAGCGAGCA
CGTACTCGGATGGAAGCCGGTCTTGTCGATCAGGATGATCTGGACGAAGAGCATCAGGGGCTCGCGCCAG
CCGAACTGTTCGCCAGGCTCAAGGCGCGCATGCCCGACGGCGATGATCTCGTCGTGACCCATGGCGATGC
CTGCTTGCCGAATATCATGGTGGAAAATGGCCGCTTTTCTGGATTCATCGACTGTGGCCGGCTGGGTGTG
GCGGACCGCTATCAGGACATAGCGTTGGCTACCCGTGATATTGCTGAAGAGCTTGGCGGCGAATGGGCTG
ACCGCTTCCTCGTGCTTTACGGTATCGCCGCTCCCGATTCGCAGCGCATCGCCTTCTATCGCCTTCTTGA
CGAGTTCTTCTGAGGGGATCGGCAATAAAAAGACAGAATAAAACGCACGGGTGTTGGGTCGTTTGTTCGG
ATCCGTCGACATTGATTATTGACTAGTTATTAATAGTAATCAATTACGGGGTCATTAGTTCATAGCCCAT
ATATGGAGTTCCGCGTTACATAACTTACGGTAAATGGCCCGCCTGGCTGACCGCCCAACGACCCCCGCCC
ATTGACGTCAATAATGACGTATGTTCCCATAGTAACGCCAATAGGGACTTTCCATTGACGTCAATGGGTG
GAGTATTTACGGTAAACTGCCCACTTGGCAGTACATCAAGTGTATCATATGCCAAGTACGCCCCCTATTG
ACGTCAATGACGGTAAATGGCCCGCCTGGCATTATGCCCAGTACATGACCTTATGGGACTTTCCTACTTG
GCAGTACATCTACGTATTAGTCATCGCTATTACCATGGTCGAGGTGAGCCCCACGTTCTGCTTCACTCTC
CCCATCTCCCCCCCCTCCCCACCCCCAATTTTGTATTTATTTATTTTTTAATTATTTTGTGCAGCGATGG
GGGCGGGGGGGGGGGGGGGGGCGCCCCCGGGGGGGGGGGGGGGGGGGGGGGGGGGGGGGGGGGGGGGGGG
GGGGGGGGGGGGGGGCGCCCAGGGGGGGGGGGGGGGGGGGGGTTTTTTTTTAGGGGGGGGGGGGGGGGGG
GGGGCCCCAAAAAAAAGGGAGGGCCGGGGGGGGGGGGGGGGCGGGGCGGGGCGTCCCCCCCGGCCCCCCC
CCCCCCCCCCCCCCGCCCCCCCCGCCCCGGCTCTGACTGACCGCGTTACTCCCACAGGTGAGCGGGCGGG
ACGGCCCTTCTCCTCCGGGCTGTAATTAGCGCTTGGTTTAATGACGGCTTGTTTCTTTTCTGTGGCTGCG
TGAAAGCCTTGAGGGGCTCCGGGAGGGCCCTTTGTGCGGGGGGAGCGGCTCGGGGGGTGCGTGCGTGTGT
GTGTGCGTGGGGAGCGCCGCGTGCGGCTCCGCGCTGCCCGGCGGCTGTGAGCGCTGCGGGCGCGGCGCGG
GGCTTTGTGCGCTCCGCAGTGTGCGCGAGGGGAGCGCGGCCGGGGGCGGTGCCCCGCGGTGCGGGGGGGG
CTGCGAGGGGAACAAAGGCTGCGTGCGGGGTGTGTGCGTGGGGGGGTGAGCAGGGGGTGTGGGCGCGTCG
GTCGGGCTGCAACCCCCCCTGCACCCCCCTCCCCGAGTTGCTGAGCACGGCCCGGCTTCGGGTGCGGGGC
TCCGTACGGGGCGTGGCGCGGGGCTCGCCGTGCCGGGCGGGGGGTGGCGGCAGGTGGGGGTGCCGGGCGG
GGCGGGGCCGCCTCGGGCCGGGGAGGGCTCGGGGGAGGGGCGCGGCGGCCCCCGGAGCGCCGGCGGCTGT
CGAGGCGCGGCGAGCCGCAGCCATTGCCTTTTATGGTAATCGTGCGAGAGGGCGCAGGGACTTCCTTTGT
CCCAAATCTGTGCGGAGCCGAAATCTGGGAGGCGCCGCCGCACCCCCTCTAGCGGGCGCGGGGCGAAGCG
GTGCGGCGCCGGCAGGAAGGAAATGGGCGGGGAGGGCCTTCGTGCGTCGCCGCGCCGCCGTCCCCTTCTC
CCTCTCCAGCCTCGGGGCTGTCCGCGGGGGGACGGCTGCCTTCGGGGGGGACGGGGCAGGGCGGGGTTCG
GCTTCTGGCGTGTGACCGGCGGCTCTAGAGCCTCTGCTAACCATGTTCATGCCTTCTTCTTTTTCCTACA
GCTCCTGGGCAACGTGCTGGTTATTGTGCTGTCTCATCATTTTGGCAAAGAATTTGCTAGCGAGCTCGCG
GCCGCAGATCTCTAGTTAAGCTATCAACAAGTTTGTACAAAAAAGCAGGCTCTTTAAAGGAACCAATTCA
GTCGACTGGATCCACCATGCAGATGGTCCCATCTCTCCCTCCAGCCTCTGAGTGTGCTGGAGAAGAGAAA
CGAGTTGGCACACGCACAGTGTTTGTTGGCAATCATCCAGTTTCGGAAACAGAAGCTTACATTGCACAAA
GATTTTGTGATAATAGAATAGTCTCATCTAAGTATACACTTTGGAATTTTCTCCCAAAGAATCTGTTTGA
ACAGTTTAGAAGAATTGCAAATTTTTATTTTCTCATAATCTTCCTTGTACAGGTCACAGTAGACACACCA
ACTAGCCCAGTTACCAGTGGACTTCCACTTTTCTTTGTTATAACTGTTACAGCCATCAAGCAGGGATATG
AGGATTGGCTGAGACACAGAGCTGACAATGAAGTCAACAAAAGCACTGTTTACATTATTGAAAATGCAAA
GCGAGTGAGAAAAGAAAGTGAAAAAATCAAGGTTGGTGATGTAGTAGAAGTACAGGCAGATGAAACCTTT
CCCTGTGATCTTATTCTTCTATCATCTTGCACCACTGATGGAACCTGTTATGTCACTACAGCCAGTCTTG
ATGGGGAATCCAATTGCAAGACACATTATGCAGTACGTGATACCATTGCACTGTGTACAGCAGAATCCAT
CGATACCCTCCGAGCAGCAATTGAATGTGAACAGCCTCAACCTGACCTCTACAAATTTGTTGGGCGAATC
AATATCTACAGTAATAGTCTTGAGGCTGTTGCCAGGTCTTTGGGACCTGAAAATCTCTTGCTGAAAGGAG
CTACGCTAAAAAATACCGAGAAGATATATGGAGTTGCTGTTTACACTGGAATGGAAACCAAAATGGCTTT
GAACTACCAAGGGAAATCTCAGAAACGTTCTGCTGTTGAAAAATCTATTAATGCTTTCCTGATTGTATAT
TTATTTATCTTACTGACCAAAGCTGCAGTATGCACTACTCTAAAGTATGTTTGGCAAAGTACCCCATACA
ATGATGAACCTTGGTATAACCAAAAGACTCAGAAAGAGCGAGAGACCTTGAAGGTTTTAAAAATGTTCAC
CGACTTCCTATCATTTATGGTTCTATTCAACTTTATCATTCCTGTCTCCATGTACGTCACAGTAGAAATG
CAGAAATTCTTGGGCTCCTTCTTCATCTCATGGGATAAGGACTTTTATGATGAAGAAATTAATGAAGGAG
CCCTGGTTAACACATCAGACCTTAATGAAGAACTTGGTCAGGTGGATTATGTATTTACAGATAAGACTGG
AACACTCACTGAAAACAGCATGGAATTCATTGAATGCTGCATAGATGGCCACAAATATAAAGGTGTAACT
CAAGAGGTTGATGGATTATCTCAAACTGATGGAACTTTAACATATTTTGACAAAGTAGATAAGAATCGAG
AAGAGCTGTTTCTACGTGCCTTGTGTTTATGTCATACTGTAGAAATCAAAACAAACGATGCTGTTGATGG
AGCTACAGAATCAGCTGAATTAACCTATATCTCCTCTTCACCAGATGAAATAGCTTTGGTGAAAGGAGCT
AAAAGGTACGGGTTCACATTTTTAGGAAATCGAAATGGATATATGAGAGTAGAGAACCAAAGAAAAGAAA
TAGAAGAATATGAACTTCTTCACACCTTAAACTTTGATGCTGTCCGGCGACGTATGAGTGTAATTGTGAA
GACTCAAGAAGGAGACATACTTCTCTTTTGTAAAGGAGCAGACTCGGCAGTTTTTCCCAGAGTGCAAAAT
CATGAAATTGAGTTAACTAAAGTCCATGTGGAACGTAATGCAATGGATGGGTATCGGACACTCTGTGTAG
CCTTCAAAGAAATTGCTCCAGATGATTATGAAAGAATTAACAGACAGCTCATAGAGGCAAAAATGGCCTT
ACAAGACAGAGAAGAAAAAATGGAAAAAGTTTTCGATGATATTGAGACAAACATGAATTTAATTGGAGCC
ACTGCAGTTGAAGACAAGCTACAAGATCAAGCTGCAGAGACCATTGAAGCTCTGCATGCAGCAGGCCTGA
AAGTCTGGGTGCTCACTGGGGACAAGATGGAGACAGCTAAATCCACATGCTATGCCTGCCGCCTTTTCCA
GACCAACACTGAGCTCTTAGAACTAACCACAAAAACCATTGAAGAAAGTGAAAGGAAAGAAGATCGATTA
CATGAATTATTGATAGAATATCGCAAGAAATTGCTGCATGAGTTTCCTAAAAGTACTAGAAGCTTTAAAA
AAGCATGGACAGAACATCAGGAATATGGATTAATCATAGATGGCTCCACATTGTCACTCATACTAAATTC
TAGTCAAGACTCTAGTTCAAACAATTACAAAAGCATTTTCCTACAAATATGTATGAAGTGTACTGCAGTG
CTCTGCTGTCGGATGGCACCATTACAGAAAGCCCAGATTGTCAGAATGGTGAAGAATTTAAAAGGCAGCC
CAATAACTCTGTCGATAGGTGATGGTGCCAATGATGTTAGTATGATCTTGGAATCCCATGTGGGAATAGG
TATTAAAGGCAAAGAAGGTCGCCAAGCAGCTAGGAATAGCGATTATTCTGTTCCAAAGTTTAAACACTTA
AAGAAACTGCTGTTGGCTCATGGACATCTATATTATGTGAGAATAGCACACCTTGTACAGTACTTCTTCT
ATAAGAACCTTTGTTTCATTTTGCCACAGTTTTTGTACCAGTTCTTCTGTGGATTCTCACAACAGCCACT
GTATGATGCTGCTTACCTTACAATGTACAATATCTGCTTCACATCCTTGCCCATCCTGGCCTATAGTCTA
CTGGAACAGCACATCAACATTGACACTCTGACCTCAGATCCCCGATTGTATATGAAAATTTCTGGCAATG
CCATGCTACAGTTGGGCCCCTTCTTATATTGGACATTTCTGGCTGCCTTTGAAGGGACAGTGTTCTTCTT
TGGGACTTACTTTCTTTTTCAGACTGCATCCCTAGAAGAAAATGGAAAGGTATACGGAAACTGGACTTTT
GGAACCATTGTTTTTACAGTCTTAGTATTCACTGTAACCCTGAAGCTTGCCTTGGATACCCGATTCTGGA
CGTGGATAAATCACTTTGTGATTTGGGGTTCTTTAGCCTTCTATGTATTTTTCTCATTCTTCTGGGGAGG
AATTATTTGGCCTTTTCTCAAGCAACAGAGAATGTATTTTGTATTTGCCCAAATGCTGTCTTCTGTATCC
ACATGGTTGGCTATAATTCTTCTAATATTTATCAGCCTGTTCCCTGAGATTCTTCTGATAGTATTAAAGA
ATGTAAGAAGAAGAAGTGCCAGGAATCCGAATCTTGAACTGCCTATGTTATTGTCCTACAAGCATACTGA
CAGTGGTTACAGCTCGAGATATCTAGACCCAGCTTTCTTGTACAAAGTGGTTGATCTAGAGGGCCCGCGG
TTCGAACTCGAGGTACCGAATTCGTACCCATACGACGTCCCAGACTACGCTTAATTCACTCCTCAGGTGC
AGGCTGCCTATCAGAAGGTGGTGGCTGGTGTGGCCAATGCCCTGGCTCACAAATACCACTGAGATCGATC
TTTTTCCCTCTGCCAAAAATTATGGGGACATCATGAAGCCCCTTGAGCATCTGACTTCTGGCTAATAAAG
GAAATTTATTTTCATTGCAATAGTGTGTTGGAATTTTTTGTGTCTCTCACTCGGAAGGACATATGGGAGG
GCAAATCATTTAAAACATCAGAATGAGTATTTGGTTTAGAGTTTGGCAACATATGCCCATATGCTGGCTG
CCATGAACAAAGGTTGGCTATAAAGAGGTCATCAGTATATGAAACAGCCCCCTGCTGTCCATTCCTTATT
CCATAGAAAAGCCTTGACTTGAGGTTAGATTTTTTTTATATTTTGTTTTGTGTTATTTTTTTCTTTAACA
TCCCTAAAATTTTCCTTACATGTTTTACTAGCCAGATTTTTCCTCCTCTCCTGACTACTCCCAGTCATAG
CTGTCCCTCTTCTCTTATGGAGATCCCTCGACCTGCAGCCCAAGCTTGGCGTAATCATGGTCATAGCTGT
TTCCTGTGTGAAATTGTTATCCGCTCACAATTCCACACAACATACGAGCCGGAAGCATAAAGTGTAAAGC
CTGGGGTGCCTAATGAGTGAGCTAACTCACATTAATTGCGTTGCGCTCACTGCCCGCTTTCCAGTCGGGA
AACCTGTCGTGCCAGCGGATCCGCATCTCAATTAGTCAGCAACCATAGTCCCGCCCCTAACTCCGCCCAT
CCCGCCCCTAACTCCGCCCAGTTCCGCCCATTCTCCGCCCCATGGCTGACTAATTTTTTTTATTTATGCA
GAGGCCGAGGCCGCCTCGGCCTCTGAGCTATTCCAGAAGTAGTGAGGAGGCTTTTTTGGAGGCCTAGGCT
TTTGCAAAAAGCTAACTTGTTTATTGCAGCTTATAATGGTTACAAATAAAGCAATAGCATCACAAATTTC
ACAAATAAAGCATTTTTTTCACTGCATTCTAGTTGTGGTTTGTCCAAACTCATCAATGTATCTTATCATG
TCTGGATCCGCTGCATTAATGAATCGGCCAACGCGCGGGGAGAGGCGGTTTGCGTATTGGGCGCTCTTCC
GCTTCCTCGCTCACTGACTCGCTGCGCTCGGTCGTTCGGCTGCGGCGAGCGGTATCAGCTCACTCAAAGG
CGGTAATACGGTTATCCACAGAATCAGGGGATAACGCAGGAAAGAACATGTGAGCAAAAGGCCAGCAAAA
GGCCAGGAACCGTAAAAAGGCCGCGTTGCTGGCGTTTTTCCATAGGCTCCGCCCCCCTGACGAGCATCAC
AAAAATCGACGCTCAAGTCAGAGGTGGCGAAACCCGACAGGACTATAAAGATACCAGGCGTTTCCCCCTG
GAAGCTCCCTCGTGCGCTCTCCTGTTCCGACCCTGCCGCTTACCGGATACCTGTCCGCCTTTCTCCCTTC
GGGAAGCGTGGCGCTTTCTCATAGCTCACGCTGTAGGTATCTCAGTTCGGTGTAGGTCGTTCGCTCCAAG
CTGGGCTGTGTGCACGAACCCCCCGTTCAGCCCGACCGCTGCGCCTTATCCGGTAACTATCGTCTTGAGT
CCAACCCGGTAAGACACGACTTATCGCCACTGGCAGCAGCCACTGGTAACAGGATTAGCAGAGCGAGGTA
TGTAGGCGGTGCTACAGAGTTCTTGAAGTGGTGGCCTAACTACGGCTACACTAGAAGAACAGTATTTGGT
ATCTGCGCTCTGCTGAAGCCAGTTACCTTCGGAAAAAGAGTTGGTAGCTCTTGATCCGGCAAACAAACCA
CCGCTGGTAGCGGTGGTTTTTTTGTTTGCAAGCAGCAGATTACGCGCAGAAAAAAAGGATCTCAAGAAGA
TCCTTTGATCTTTTCTACGGGGTCTGACGCTCAGTGGAACGAAAACTCACGTTAAGGGATTTTGGTCATG
AGATTATCAAAAAGGATCTTCACCTAGATCCTTTTAAATTAAAAATGAAGTTTTAAATCAATCTAAAGTA
TATATGAGTAAACTTGGTCTGACAGTTACCAATGCTTAATCAGTGAGGCACCTATCTCAGCGATCTGTCT
ATTTCGTTCATCCATAGTTGCCTGACTCCCCGTCGTGTAGATAACTACGATACGGGAGGGCTTACCATCT
GGCCCCAGTGCTGCAATGATACCGCGAGACCCACGCTCACCGGCTCCAGATTTATCAGCAATAAACCAGC
CAGCCGGAAGGGCCGAGCGCAGAAGTGGTCCTGCAACTTTATCCGCCTCCATCCAGTCTATTAATTGTTG
CCGGGAAGCTAGAGTAAGTAGTTCGCCAGTTAATAGTTTGCGCAACGTTGTTGCCATTGCTACAGGCATC
GTGGTGTCACGCTCGTCGTTTGGTATGGCTTCATTCAGCTCCGGTTCCCAACGATCAAGGCGAGTTACAT
GATCCCCCATGTTGTGCAAAAAAGCGGTTAGCTCCTTCGGTCCTCCGATCGTTGTCAGAAGTAAGTTGGC
CGCAGTGTTATCACTCATGGTTATGGCAGCACTGCATAATTCTCTTACTGTCATGCCATCCGTAAGATGC
TTTTCTGTGACTGGTGAGTACTCAACCAAGTCATTCTGAGAATAGTGTATGCGGCGACCGAGTTGCTCTT
GCCCGGCGTCAATACGGGATAATACCGCGCCACATAGCAGAACTTTAAAAGTGCTCATCATTGGAAAACG
TTCTTCGGGGCGAAAACTCTCAAGGATCTTACCGCTGTTGAGATCCAGTTCGATGTAACCCACTCGTGCA
CCCAACTGATCTTCAGCATCTTTTACTTTCACCAGCGTTTCTGGGTGAGCAAAAACAGGAAGGCAAAATG
CCGCAAAAAAGGGAATAAGGGCGACACGGAAATGTTGAATACTCATACTCTTCCTTTTTCAAT
